Addgene plasmid #140266: plet7d_stbC-EGFP
Purpose: LIN28-dependent translational repression
Depositing lab: Hirohide Saito. Depositing organization: Kyoto University, Center for iPS Cell Research and Application. Publication: Synthetic mRNA devices that detect endogenous proteins and distinguish mammalian cells. Kawasaki S, Fujita Y, Nagaike T, Tomita K, Saito H. Nucleic Acids Res. 2017 May 19. doi: 10.1093/nar/gkx298. PubMed 28525643.
Backbone
  Vector backbone: pEGFP-N1
  Backbone manufacturer: Clontech
  Vector type: Mammalian Expression, Synthetic Biology
  Selectable markers: Neomycin (select with G418)
Growth in bacteria
  Bacterial resistance: Kanamycin, 50 μg/mL
  Growth temperature: 37°C
  Growth strain: DH5alpha
  Copy number: High Copy
Gene/Insert
  Gene/Insert name: Stabilized hairpin of miR-let7d (alt name: let7d_stbC)
  Species: Synthetic
  Insert size (bp): 42
  Promoter: CMV
  Cloning method: Restriction Enzyme; 5′ cloning site BamHI (not destroyed); 3′ cloning site AgeI (not destroyed)
  Sequencing primers: 5′ CMV Forward; 3′ CTTTATTTGTAACCATTATAAGCTGC
Terms and licenses: Academic/Nonprofit Terms; Industry Terms: Not Available to Industry
Depositor comments: let7d_stbC motif was inserted between BamHI and AgeI sites of pAptamerCassette-EGFP (ID: 140288).
How to cite: plet7d_stbC-EGFP was a gift from Hirohide Saito (Addgene plasmid # 140266 ; http://n2t.net/addgene:140266 ; RRID:Addgene_140266)
