[The description below was written by a language model from this plasmid's Addgene catalogue record and pLannotate feature annotations shown in this document.]
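Description:
plet7d_stbC-EGFP is a mammalian expression and synthetic-biology plasmid of about 4.7 kb built on the pEGFP-N1 backbone. It was made by inserting a motif into a parental aptamer-cassette EGFP vector. It replicates in E. coli at high copy from a ColE1/pUC-type origin and also carries an f1 phage origin. A single Tn5 aminoglycoside phosphotransferase gene (NeoR/KanR) provides both selections. It is driven by a bacterial bla-type promoter for kanamycin resistance in bacteria, and by the SV40 enhancer/early promoter, with an HSV TK polyadenylation signal, for G418 selection in mammalian cells. The short large T antigen, ble and bGH poly(A) fragments in the feature table look like incidental backbone matches rather than functional parts.

The payload is a 42 bp synthetic sequence encoding a stabilized version of the let-7d microRNA precursor hairpin (let7d_stbC). It is cloned between the BamHI and AgeI sites, which places it downstream of the CMV enhancer/promoter and just upstream of the EGFP coding sequence. This small element is not annotated in the feature table, but it would fall in the unannotated gap between the promoter and the EGFP start, and so would be transcribed as part of the 5′ untranslated region of the EGFP mRNA. The transcript ends at the SV40 poly(A) signal.

The stated purpose is LIN28-dependent translational repression. The hairpin serves as a binding motif for the LIN28 protein, so that in cells expressing LIN28 the bound protein reduces EGFP translation, while cells lacking it stay fluorescent. The construct thus acts as a protein-responsive mRNA switch, with EGFP output reporting endogenous LIN28 levels. This fits the associated work on synthetic devices that detect endogenous proteins and distinguish mammalian cell types.
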