Features (pLannotate 1.2.2; 14 found; start..end, strand, type, name):
      1..304     +  enhancer       CMV enhancer: human cytomegalovirus immediate early enhancer
    305..508     +  promoter       CMV promoter: human cytomegalovirus (CMV) immediate early promoter
    604..1323    +  CDS            EGFP: the original enhanced GFP (Yang et al., 1996) mammalian codon-optimized
   1340..1423    +  CDS            large T antigen (fragment): large T antigen from SV40 (simian virus 40)
   1446..1567    +  polyA_signal   SV40 poly(A) signal: SV40 polyadenylation signal
   1601..2029    -  rep_origin     f1 ori (sequence partly withheld): f1 bacteriophage origin of replication; arrow indicates direction of (+) strand synthesis
   2056..2160    +  promoter       AmpR promoter: bla
   2162..2519    +  promoter       SV40 promoter: SV40 enhancer and early promoter
   2554..3348    +  CDS            NeoR/KanR: aminoglycoside phosphotransferase from Tn5; aph(3')-II (or nptII); confers resistance to neomycin, kanamycin, and G418 (Geneticin®)
   3369..3521    +  CDS            ble (fragment): BLE_KLEPN - Experimental evidence at protein level: Swiss-Prot protein existence level 1. Binding protein with a strong affinity to the bleomycin family of antibiotics. Binds to CL990; an antimitotic-antibiotic compound. From Klebsiella pneumoniae.
   3580..3627    +  polyA_signal   HSV TK poly(A) signal: herpes simplex virus thymidine kinase polyadenylation signal (Cole and Stacy, 1985)
   3718..3734    -  polyA_signal   bGH poly(A) signal (fragment): bovine growth hormone polyadenylation signal
   3956..4544    +  rep_origin     ori: high-copy-number ColE1/pMB1/pBR322/pUC origin of replication
   4659..4718    +  enhancer       CMV enhancer (fragment): human cytomegalovirus immediate early enhancer
>Addgene plasmid #140266 | plet7d_stbC-EGFP | addgene full sequence | sequence record 312946 | Addgene NGS Result
CGTTACATAACTTACGGTAAATGGCCCGCCTGGCTGACCGCCCAACGACCCCCGCCCATTGACGTCAATA
ATGACGTATGTTCCCATAGTAACGCCAATAGGGACTTTCCATTGACGTCAATGGGTGGAGTATTTACGGT
AAACTGCCCACTTGGCAGTACATCAAGTGTATCATATGCCAAGTACGCCCCCTATTGACGTCAATGACGG
TAAATGGCCCGCCTGGCATTATGCCCAGTACATGACCTTATGGGACTTTCCTACTTGGCAGTACATCTAC
GTATTAGTCATCGCTATTACCATGGTGATGCGGTTTTGGCAGTACATCAATGGGCGTGGATAGCGGTTTG
ACTCACGGGGATTTCCAAGTCTCCACCCCATTGACGTCAATGGGAGTTTGTTTTGGCACCAAAATCAACG
GGACTTTCCAAAATGTCGTAACAACTCCGCCCCATTGACGCAAATGGGCGGTAGGCGTGTACGGTGGGAG
GTCTATATAAGCAGAGCTGGTTTAGTGAACCGTCAGATCCGCTAGCGGATCCGGGGGCTTAGGGCGGGGA
TTTCGCCCACAAGGAGGTGCCCCCAGATCTACCGGTCGCCACCATGGTGAGCAAGGGCGAGGAGCTGTTC
ACCGGGGTGGTGCCCATCCTGGTCGAGCTGGACGGCGACGTAAACGGCCACAAGTTCAGCGTGTCCGGCG
AGGGCGAGGGCGATGCCACCTACGGCAAGCTGACCCTGAAGTTCATCTGCACCACCGGCAAGCTGCCCGT
GCCCTGGCCCACCCTCGTGACCACCCTGACCTACGGCGTGCAGTGCTTCAGCCGCTACCCCGACCACATG
AAGCAGCACGACTTCTTCAAGTCCGCCATGCCCGAAGGCTACGTCCAGGAGCGCACCATCTTCTTCAAGG
ACGACGGCAACTACAAGACCCGCGCCGAGGTGAAGTTCGAGGGCGACACCCTGGTGAACCGCATCGAGCT
GAAGGGCATCGACTTCAAGGAGGACGGCAACATCCTGGGGCACAAGCTGGAGTACAACTACAACAGCCAC
AACGTCTATATCATGGCCGACAAGCAGAAGAACGGCATCAAGGTGAACTTCAAGATCCGCCACAACATCG
AGGACGGCAGCGTGCAGCTCGCCGACCACTACCAGCAGAACACCCCCATCGGCGACGGCCCCGTGCTGCT
GCCCGACAACCACTACCTGAGCACCCAGTCCGCCCTGAGCAAAGACCCCAACGAGAAGCGCGATCACATG
GTCCTGCTGGAGTTCGTGACCGCCGCCGGGATCACTCTCGGCATGGACGAGCTGTACAAGTAAAGCGGCC
GCGACTCTAGATCATAATCAGCCATACCACATTTGTAGAGGTTTTACTTGCTTTAAAAAACCTCCCACAC
CTCCCCCTGAACCTGAAACATAAAATGAATGCAATTGTTGTTGTTAACTTGTTTATTGCAGCTTATAATG
GTTACAAATAAAGCAATAGCATCACAAATTTCACAAATAAAGCATTTTTTTCACTGCATTCTAGTTGTGG
TTTGTCCAAACTCATCAATGTATCTTAAGGCGTAAATTGTAAGCGTTAATATTTTGTTAAAATTCGCGTT
AAATTTTTGTTAAATCAGCTCATTTTTTAACCAATAGGCCGAAATCGGCAAAATCCCTTATAAATCAAAA
GAATAGACCGAGATAGGGT
[37 nt withheld, positions 1700-1736]
AAAGAACGTGGACTCCAACGTCAAAGG
[49 nt withheld, positions 1764-1812]
T
[91 nt withheld, positions 1814-1904]
G
[124 nt withheld, positions 1906-2029]
CAGGTGGCACTTTTCGGGGAAATGTGCGCGGAACCCCTATTTGTTTATTTTTCTAAATACATTCAAATAT
GTATCCGCTCATGAGACAATAACCCTGATAAATGCTTCAATAATATTGAAAAAGGAAGAGTCCTGAGGCG
GAAAGAACCAGCTGTGGAATGTGTGTCAGTTAGGGTGTGGAAAGTCCCCAGGCTCCCCAGCAGGCAGAAG
TATGCAAAGCATGCATCTCAATTAGTCAGCAACCAGGTGTGGAAAGTCCCCAGGCTCCCCAGCAGGCAGA
AGTATGCAAAGCATGCATCTCAATTAGTCAGCAACCATAGTCCCGCCCCTAACTCCGCCCATCCCGCCCC
TAACTCCGCCCAGTTCCGCCCATTCTCCGCCCCATGGCTGACTAATTTTTTTTATTTATGCAGAGGCCGA
GGCCGCCTCGGCCTCTGAGCTATTCCAGAAGTAGTGAGGAGGCTTTTTTGGAGGCCTAGGCTTTTGCAAA
GATCGATCAAGAGACAGGATGAGGATCGTTTCGCATGATTGAACAAGATGGATTGCACGCAGGTTCTCCG
GCCGCTTGGGTGGAGAGGCTATTCGGCTATGACTGGGCACAACAGACAATCGGCTGCTCTGATGCCGCCG
TGTTCCGGCTGTCAGCGCAGGGGCGCCCGGTTCTTTTTGTCAAGACCGACCTGTCCGGTGCCCTGAATGA
ACTGCAAGACGAGGCAGCGCGGCTATCGTGGCTGGCCACGACGGGCGTTCCTTGCGCAGCTGTGCTCGAC
GTTGTCACTGAAGCGGGAAGGGACTGGCTGCTATTGGGCGAAGTGCCGGGGCAGGATCTCCTGTCATCTC
ACCTTGCTCCTGCCGAGAAAGTATCCATCATGGCTGATGCAATGCGGCGGCTGCATACGCTTGATCCGGC
TACCTGCCCATTCGACCACCAAGCGAAACATCGCATCGAGCGAGCACGTACTCGGATGGAAGCCGGTCTT
GTCGATCAGGATGATCTGGACGAAGAGCATCAGGGGCTCGCGCCAGCCGAACTGTTCGCCAGGCTCAAGG
CGAGCATGCCCGACGGCGAGGATCTCGTCGTGACCCATGGCGATGCCTGCTTGCCGAATATCATGGTGGA
AAATGGCCGCTTTTCTGGATTCATCGACTGTGGCCGGCTGGGTGTGGCGGACCGCTATCAGGACATAGCG
TTGGCTACCCGTGATATTGCTGAAGAGCTTGGCGGCGAATGGGCTGACCGCTTCCTCGTGCTTTACGGTA
TCGCCGCTCCCGATTCGCAGCGCATCGCCTTCTATCGCCTTCTTGACGAGTTCTTCTGAGCGGGACTCTG
GGGTTCGAAATGACCGACCAAGCGACGCCCAACCTGCCATCACGAGATTTCGATTCCACCGCCGCCTTCT
ATGAAAGGTTGGGCTTCGGAATCGTTTTCCGGGACGCCGGCTGGATGATCCTCCAGCGCGGGGATCTCAT
GCTGGAGTTCTTCGCCCACCCTAGGGGGAGGCTAACTGAAACACGGAAGGAGACAATACCGGAAGGAACC
CGCGCTATGACGGCAATAAAAAGACAGAATAAAACGCACGGTGTTGGGTCGTTTGTTCATAAACGCGGGG
TTCGGTCCCAGGGCTGGCACTCTGTCGATACCCCACCGAGACCCCATTGGGGCCAATACGCCCGCGTTTC
TTCCTTTTCCCCACCCCACCCCCCAAGTTCGGGTGAAGGCCCAGGGCTCGCAGCCAACGTCGGGGCGGCA
GGCCCTGCCATAGCCTCAGGTTACTCATATATACTTTAGATTGATTTAAAACTTCATTTTTAATTTAAAA
GGATCTAGGTGAAGATCCTTTTTGATAATCTCATGACCAAAATCCCTTAACGTGAGTTTTCGTTCCACTG
AGCGTCAGACCCCGTAGAAAAGATCAAAGGATCTTCTTGAGATCCTTTTTTTCTGCGCGTAATCTGCTGC
TTGCAAACAAAAAAACCACCGCTACCAGCGGTGGTTTGTTTGCCGGATCAAGAGCTACCAACTCTTTTTC
CGAAGGTAACTGGCTTCAGCAGAGCGCAGATACCAAATACTGTTCTTCTAGTGTAGCCGTAGTTAGGCCA
CCACTTCAAGAACTCTGTAGCACCGCCTACATACCTCGCTCTGCTAATCCTGTTACCAGTGGCTGCTGCC
AGTGGCGATAAGTCGTGTCTTACCGGGTTGGACTCAAGACGATAGTTACCGGATAAGGCGCAGCGGTCGG
GCTGAACGGGGGGTTCGTGCACACAGCCCAGCTTGGAGCGAACGACCTACACCGAACTGAGATACCTACA
GCGTGAGCTATGAGAAAGCGCCACGCTTCCCGAAGGGAGAAAGGCGGACAGGTATCCGGTAAGCGGCAGG
GTCGGAACAGGAGAGCGCACGAGGGAGCTTCCAGGGGGAAACGCCTGGTATCTTTATAGTCCTGTCGGGT
TTCGCCACCTCTGACTTGAGCGTCGATTTTTGTGATGCTCGTCAGGGGGGCGGAGCCTATGGAAAAACGC
CAGCAACGCGGCCTTTTTACGGTTCCTGGCCTTTTGCTGGCCTTTTGCTCACATGTTCTTTCCTGCGTTA
TCCCCTGATTCTGTGGATAACCGTATTACCGCCATGCATTAGTTATTAATAGTAATCAATTACGGGGTCA
TTAGTTCATAGCCCATATATGGAGTTCCG
